Addgene plasmid #148478: pcDNA3.1-MS2-HA-HsMex3B_AD
Purpose: Mammalian Expression of HsMex3B
Depositing lab: Elisa Izaurralde.
Backbone
  Vector backbone: Unknown
  Vector type: Mammalian Expression
Growth in bacteria
  Bacterial resistance: Ampicillin, 100 μg/mL
  Growth temperature: 37°C
  Growth strain: DH5alpha
  Copy number: High Copy
Gene/Insert
  Gene/Insert name: HsMex3B
  Species: H. sapiens (human)
  Entrez Gene: MEX3B (a.k.a. RKHD3, MEX-3B, RNF195, MGC117199, DKFZp434J0617)
  Cloning method: Unknown
Terms and licenses: Academic/Nonprofit Terms; Industry Terms: Not Available to Industry
Depositor comments: ORF extracted from NCBI:NM_032246 Plasmids from this collection were made available to the research community and donated after the lab closed. Please note that the sequence provided by the depositing laboratory may be theoretical/predicted or based on Sanger sequencing results. There may be discrepancies between sequencing results obtained by Addgene and the depositor sequence. If an Addgene verified sequence is not available, please contact before placing your order to request that our lab fully sequence the plasmid.
How to cite: pcDNA3.1-MS2-HA-HsMex3B_AD was a gift from Elisa Izaurralde (Addgene plasmid # 148478 ; http://n2t.net/addgene:148478 ; RRID:Addgene_148478)
