[The description below was written by a language model from this plasmid's Addgene catalogue record and pLannotate feature annotations shown in this document.]
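Description:
pcDNA3.1-MS2-HA-HsMex3B_AD is a 7.6 kb mammalian expression plasmid encoding human MEX3B fused at its N-terminus to the bacteriophage MS2 coat protein and an HA epitope. The catalogue entry lists the backbone as unknown, but the name and the annotated features fit a pcDNA3.1-type vector. A high-copy ColE1/pUC origin and a β-lactamase gene under its own promoter support propagation and ampicillin selection in E. coli, and an f1 origin is also present. An SV40 early promoter drives a neomycin/kanamycin phosphotransferase gene followed by an SV40 polyadenylation signal, which would allow G418 selection of stably transfected mammalian cells. Short annotated fragments (HIV-1 LTR, ble, lacI, bom, and a partial SV40 promoter) appear to be partial sequence matches within the backbone rather than functional elements.

The expression cassette is driven by the CMV immediate early enhancer and promoter and terminated by the bovine growth hormone polyadenylation signal. T7 and SP6 phage promoters flank the insert. The reading frame runs from the MS2 coat protein through an HA tag (annotated as a fragment of a 3xHA element, about one epitope in length) into the MEX3B coding sequence, which the depositor derived from the NCBI reference transcript. MEX3B is an RNA-binding protein implicated in post-transcriptional regulation. Because the MS2 coat protein binds a specific RNA stem-loop, a fusion like this is typically used in tethering assays, where the protein is recruited to a reporter mRNA carrying MS2 binding sites to test its effect on mRNA stability or translation, with the HA tag allowing detection. The record itself states only mammalian expression of HsMex3B, and it does not explain the "_AD" suffix.
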