Features (pLannotate 1.2.2; 23 found; start..end, strand, type, name):
     28..80      -  misc_feature   bom (fragment): basis of mobility region from pBR322
    235..614     +  enhancer       CMV enhancer: human cytomegalovirus immediate early enhancer
    615..818     +  promoter       CMV promoter: human cytomegalovirus (CMV) immediate early promoter
    814..847     +  LTR            5' LTR (truncated) (fragment): truncated 5' long terminal repeat (LTR) from HIV-1
    863..881     +  promoter       T7 promoter: promoter for bacteriophage T7 RNA polymerase
    904..1290    +  CDS            MS2: bacteriophage MS2 coat protein binds to a specific stem-loop structure in the viral RNA (Peabody, 1993)
   1333..1359    +  CDS            3xHA (fragment): three tandem HA epitope tags
   1378..3084    +  CDS            MEX3B: MEX3B_HUMAN - Also known as KIAA2009, RKHD3, RNF195. Experimental evidence at protein level: Swiss-Prot protein existence level 1. RNA-binding protein. May be involved in post-transcriptional regulatory mechanisms. From Homo sapiens (Human).
   3116..3134    -  promoter       SP6 promoter: promoter for bacteriophage SP6 RNA polymerase
   3160..3384    +  polyA_signal   bGH poly(A) signal: bovine growth hormone polyadenylation signal
   3388..3409    +  promoter       SV40 promoter (fragment): SV40 enhancer and early promoter
   3430..3858    +  rep_origin     f1 ori (sequence partly withheld): f1 bacteriophage origin of replication; arrow indicates direction of (+) strand synthesis
   3872..4201    +  promoter       SV40 promoter: SV40 enhancer and early promoter
   4268..5059    +  CDS            neo: KKA2_KLEPN - Also known as kan, nptII. Experimental evidence at protein level: Swiss-Prot protein existence level 1. Resistance to kanamycin, neomycin, paromomycin, ribostamycin, butirosin and gentamicin B. From Klebsiella pneumoniae.
   5083..5241    +  CDS            ble (fragment): BLE_KLEPN - Experimental evidence at protein level: Swiss-Prot protein existence level 1. Binding protein with a strong affinity to the bleomycin family of antibiotics. Binds to CL990; an antimitotic-antibiotic compound. From Klebsiella pneumoniae.
   5236..5357    +  polyA_signal   SV40 poly(A) signal: SV40 polyadenylation signal
   5430..5446    -  protein_bind   lac operator: The lac repressor binds to the lac operator to inhibit transcription in E. coli. This inhibition can be relieved by adding lactose or isopropyl-β-D-thiogalactopyranoside (IPTG). lac repressor encoded by lacI
   5454..5484    -  promoter       lac promoter: promoter for the E. coli lac operon
   5499..5520    -  protein_bind   CAP binding site: CAP binding activates transcription in the presence of cAMP. E. coli catabolite activator protein
   5533..5625    -  CDS            lacI (fragment): lac repressor; lacI; The lac repressor binds to the lac operator to inhibit transcription in E. coli. This inhibition can be relieved by adding lactose or isopropyl-β-D-thiogalactopyranoside (IPTG).
   5808..6396    -  rep_origin     ori: high-copy-number ColE1/pMB1/pBR322/pUC origin of replication
   6567..7427    -  CDS            AmpR: β-lactamase; bla; confers resistance to ampicillin, carbenicillin, and related antibiotics
   7428..7532    -  promoter       AmpR promoter: bla
>Addgene plasmid #148478 | pcDNA3.1-MS2-HA-HsMex3B_AD | addgene full sequence | sequence record 409989 | Addgene NGS Result
GACGGATCGGGAGATCTCCCGATCCCCTATGGTGCACTCTCAGTACAATCTGCTCTGATGCCGCATAGTT
AAGCCAGTATCTGCTCCCTGCTTGTGTGTTGGAGGTCGCTGAGTAGTGCGCGAGCAAAATTTAAGCTACA
ACAAGGCAAGGCTTGACCGACAATTGCATGAAGAATCTGCTTAGGGTTAGGCGTTTTGCGCTGCTTCGCG
ATGTACGGGCCAGATATACGCGTTGACATTGATTATTGACTAGTTATTAATAGTAATCAATTACGGGGTC
ATTAGTTCATAGCCCATATATGGAGTTCCGCGTTACATAACTTACGGTAAATGGCCCGCCTGGCTGACCG
CCCAACGACCCCCGCCCATTGACGTCAATAATGACGTATGTTCCCATAGTAACGCCAATAGGGACTTTCC
ATTGACGTCAATGGGTGGAGTATTTACGGTAAACTGCCCACTTGGCAGTACATCAAGTGTATCATATGCC
AAGTACGCCCCCTATTGACGTCAATGACGGTAAATGGCCCGCCTGGCATTATGCCCAGTACATGACCTTA
TGGGACTTTCCTACTTGGCAGTACATCTACGTATTAGTCATCGCTATTACCATGGTGATGCGGTTTTGGC
AGTACATCAATGGGCGTGGATAGCGGTTTGACTCACGGGGATTTCCAAGTCTCCACCCCATTGACGTCAA
TGGGAGTTTGTTTTGGCACCAAAATCAACGGGACTTTCCAAAATGTCGTAACAACTCCGCCCCATTGACG
CAAATGGGCGGTAGGCGTGTACGGTGGGAGGTCTATATAAGCAGAGCTCTCTGGCTAACTAGAGAACCCA
CTGCTTACTGGCTTATCGAAATTAATACGACTCACTATAGGGAGACCCAAGCTTGCCACCATGGCTTCTA
ACTTTACTCAGTTCGTTCTCGTCGACAATGGCGGAACTGGCGACGTGACTGTCGCCCCAAGCAACTTCGC
TAACGGGGTCGCTGAATGGATCAGCTCTAACTCGCGATCACAGGCTTACAAAGTAACCTGTAGCGTTCGT
CAGAGCTCTGCGCAGAATCGCAAATACACCATCAAAGTCGAGGTGCCTAAAGTGGCAACCCAGACTGTTG
GTGGTGAAGAGCTTCCTGTAGCCGGATGGAGATCTTACTTAAATATGGAACTAACCATTCCAATTTTCGC
CACGAATTCCGACTGCGAGCTTATTGTTAAGGCAATGCAAGGTCTCCTAAAAGATGGAAACCCGATTCCC
TCGGCCATCGCGGCCAACTCCGGCATCTACGGAGGTGGAGGTGGATCTGGTGGATCTCCTCCACATATGG
CTTACCCATACGATGTTCCAGATTACGCTCCTCCAAAGCTTGGATCCATGCCCAGCTCGCTGTTCGCAGA
CCTGGAGCGCAACGGCAGCGGCGGCGGCGGCGGCGGCAGCAGCGGAGGGGGAGAGACCCTGGATGACCAA
AGAGCCCTGCAGCTCGCGCTCGACCAGCTCTCCCTGCTGGGGCTGGACAGTGACGAGGGCGCCTCTCTGT
ACGACAGCGAGCCGCGCAAGAAGAGCGTGAACATGACCGAGTGCGTGCCAGTACCCAGTTCTGAGCATGT
CGCCGAGATCGTGGGGCGGCAAGGTTGTAAAATCAAAGCGCTGCGGGCGAAGACCAATACTTACATCAAG
ACCCCAGTTCGCGGGGAGGAGCCTGTCTTTGTTGTGACGGGCAGGAAGGAGGATGTGGCCATGGCTCGGA
GGGAGATCATCTCTGCTGCCGAGCACTTCTCCATGATCCGCGCCTCCCGGAATAAGAACACGGCACTCAA
CGGCGCGGTGCCTGGGCCGCCCAACCTGCCCGGGCAGACCACCATCCAAGTGCGGGTACCCTACCGCGTG
GTGGGGCTCGTGGTGGGGCCCAAAGGCGCCACAATCAAGCGCATCCAGCAGCAGACGCACACGTACATCG
TGACGCCCAGCCGGGATAAGGAGCCGGTGTTCGAGGTGACCGGCATGCCAGAGAACGTGGATCGCGCTCG
AGAGGAGATTGAGGCGCACATTGCTCTGCGTACCGGCGGCATCATTGAGCTCACAGACGAGAACGACTTC
CACGCCAACGGCACCGATGTGGGCTTCGATCTGCATCATGGGTCCGGCGGGTCCGGCCCAGGCAGCCTCT
GGAGCAAGCCCACCCCCAGCATCACGCCCACCCCCGGCCGCAAGCCTTTCTCTAGCTACCGCAACGACAG
CTCCAGCTCGCTTGGCAGTGCTTCCACAGACTCTTATTTCGGCGGCGGGACCAGCAGCAGCGCAGCGGCT
ACCCAGCGCCTGGCGGACTACAGCCCCCCTAGCCCCGCCCTGAGCTTTGCGCACAACGGAAACAATAACA
ATAACGGCAATGGGTACACCTACACAGCGGGGGGAGAAGCCTCAGTGCCATCCCCCGACGGCTGCCCCGA
GCTGCAGCCCACTTTTGACCCGGCTCCCGCTCCCCCACCTGGGGCACCACTTATCTGGGCCCAGTTCGAG
CGGTCCCCGGGAGGCGGACCTGCAGCTCCGGTATCTTCTTCCTGCTCTTCTTCTGCATCTTCGTCTGCTT
CTTCCTCCTCCGTGGTCTTCCCCGGGGGTGGCGCCAGTGCGCCCTCCAACGCCAACCTGGGGCTATTGGT
GCACCGCCGGCTGCACCCTGGCACCAGCTGCCCGCGCCTGTCTCCACCCTTGCACATGGCCCCGGGGGCG
GGAGAGCACCACCTGGCTCGCCGGGTGCGCAGCGACCCGGGTGGAGGAGGCCTGGCCTACGCCGCTTATG
CCAACGGGCTGGGGGCACAGCTGCCTGGCTTGCAGCCGTCGGACACGTCGGGCTCCTCCTCTTCGTCCAG
CTCCTCCTCCAGCTCTTCATCCTCTTCCTCCGGGCTTCGGCGTAAAGGCAGCCGCGACTGCTCCGTGTGC
TTCGAGAGCGAAGTGATTGCCGCGCTGGTGCCCTGTGGCCACAACCTCTTCTGCATGGAGTGCGCCAATC
GCATCTGTGAGAAGAGCGAGCCCGAGTGCCCGGTCTGCCACACCGCGGTCACTCAGGCCATCCGCATCTT
TTCTTAATCTAGAGCGGCCGCCTAGAGGGCCCTATTCTATAGTGTCACCTAAATGCTAGAGCTCGCTGAT
CAGCCTCGACTGTGCCTTCTAGTTGCCAGCCATCTGTTGTTTGCCCCTCCCCCGTGCCTTCCTTGACCCT
GGAAGGTGCCACTCCCACTGTCCTTTCCTAATAAAATGAGGAAATTGCATCGCATTGTCTGAGTAGGTGT
CATTCTATTCTGGGGGGTGGGGTGGGGCAGGACAGCAAGGGGGAGGATTGGGAAGACAATAGCAGGCATG
CTGGGGATGCGGTGGGCTCTATGGCTTCTGAGGCGGAAAGAACCAGCTGGGGCTCTAGGGGGTATCCCC
[124 nt withheld, positions 3430-3553]
C
[91 nt withheld, positions 3555-3645]
A
[49 nt withheld, positions 3647-3695]
CCTTTGACGTTGGAGTCCACGTTCTTT
[37 nt withheld, positions 3723-3759]
ACCCTATCTCGGTCTATTCTTTTGATTTATAAGGGATTTTGCCGATTTCGGCCTATTGGTTAAAAAATGA
GCTGATTTAACAAAAATTTAACGCGAATTAATTCTGTGGAATGTGTGTCAGTTAGGGTGTGGAAAGTCCC
CAGGCTCCCCAGCAGGCAGAAGTATGCAAAGCATGCATCTCAATTAGTCAGCAACCAGGTGTGGAAAGTC
CCCAGGCTCCCCAGCAGGCAGAAGTATGCAAAGCATGCATCTCAATTAGTCAGCAACCATAGTCCCGCCC
CTAACTCCGCCCATCCCGCCCCTAACTCCGCCCAGTTCCGCCCATTCTCCGCCCCATGGCTGACTAATTT
TTTTTATTTATGCAGAGGCCGAGGCCGCCTCTGCCTCTGAGCTATTCCAGAAGTAGTGAGGAGGCTTTTT
TGGAGGCCTAGGCTTTTGCAAAAAGCTCCCGGGAGCTTGTATATCCATTTTCGGATCTGATCAAGAGACA
GGATGAGGATCGTTTCGCATGATTGAACAAGATGGATTGCACGCAGGTTCTCCGGCCGCTTGGGTGGAGA
GGCTATTCGGCTATGACTGGGCACAACAGACAATCGGCTGCTCTGATGCCGCCGTGTTCCGGCTGTCAGC
GCAGGGGCGCCCGGTTCTTTTTGTCAAGACCGACCTGTCCGGTGCCCTGAATGAACTGCAGGACGAGGCA
GCGCGGCTATCGTGGCTGGCCACGACGGGCGTTCCTTGCGCAGCTGTGCTCGACGTTGTCACTGAAGCGG
GAAGGGACTGGCTGCTATTGGGCGAAGTGCCGGGGCAGGATCTCCTGTCATCTCACCTTGCTCCTGCCGA
GAAAGTATCCATCATGGCTGATGCAATGCGGCGGCTGCATACGCTTGATCCGGCTACCTGCCCATTCGAC
CACCAAGCGAAACATCGCATCGAGCGAGCACGTACTCGGATGGAAGCCGGTCTTGTCGATCAGGATGATC
TGGACGAAGAGCATCAGGGGCTCGCGCCAGCCGAACTGTTCGCCAGGCTCAAGGCGCGCATGCCCGACGG
CGAGGATCTCGTCGTGACCCATGGCGATGCCTGCTTGCCGAATATCATGGTGGAAAATGGCCGCTTTTCT
GGATTCATCGACTGTGGCCGGCTGGGTGTGGCGGACCGCTATCAGGACATAGCGTTGGCTACCCGTGATA
TTGCTGAAGAGCTTGGCGGCGAATGGGCTGACCGCTTCCTCGTGCTTTACGGTATCGCCGCTCCCGATTC
GCAGCGCATCGCCTTCTATCGCCTTCTTGACGAGTTCTTCTGAGCGGGACTCTGGGGTTCGAAATGACCG
ACCAAGCGACGCCCAACCTGCCATCACGAGATTTCGATTCCACCGCCGCCTTCTATGAAAGGTTGGGCTT
CGGAATCGTTTTCCGGGACGCCGGCTGGATGATCCTCCAGCGCGGGGATCTCATGCTGGAGTTCTTCGCC
CACCCCAACTTGTTTATTGCAGCTTATAATGGTTACAAATAAAGCAATAGCATCACAAATTTCACAAATA
AAGCATTTTTTTCACTGCATTCTAGTTGTGGTTTGTCCAAACTCATCAATGTATCTTATCATGTCTGTAT
ACCGTCGACCTCTAGCTAGAGCTTGGCGTAATCATGGTCATAGCTGTTTCCTGTGTGAAATTGTTATCCG
CTCACAATTCCACACAACATACGAGCCGGAAGCATAAAGTGTAAAGCCTGGGGTGCCTAATGAGTGAGCT
AACTCACATTAATTGCGTTGCGCTCACTGCCCGCTTTCCAGTCGGGAAACCTGTCGTGCCAGCTGCATTA
ATGAATCGGCCAACGCGCGGGGAGAGGCGGTTTGCGTATTGGGCGCTCTTCCGCTTCCTCGCTCACTGAC
TCGCTGCGCTCGGTCGTTCGGCTGCGGCGAGCGGTATCAGCTCACTCAAAGGCGGTAATACGGTTATCCA
CAGAATCAGGGGATAACGCAGGAAAGAACATGTGAGCAAAAGGCCAGCAAAAGGCCAGGAACCGTAAAAA
GGCCGCGTTGCTGGCGTTTTTCCATAGGCTCCGCCCCCCTGACGAGCATCACAAAAATCGACGCTCAAGT
CAGAGGTGGCGAAACCCGACAGGACTATAAAGATACCAGGCGTTTCCCCCTGGAAGCTCCCTCGTGCGCT
CTCCTGTTCCGACCCTGCCGCTTACCGGATACCTGTCCGCCTTTCTCCCTTCGGGAAGCGTGGCGCTTTC
TCATAGCTCACGCTGTAGGTATCTCAGTTCGGTGTAGGTCGTTCGCTCCAAGCTGGGCTGTGTGCACGAA
CCCCCCGTTCAGCCCGACCGCTGCGCCTTATCCGGTAACTATCGTCTTGAGTCCAACCCGGTAAGACACG
ACTTATCGCCACTGGCAGCAGCCACTGGTAACAGGATTAGCAGAGCGAGGTATGTAGGCGGTGCTACAGA
GTTCTTGAAGTGGTGGCCTAACTACGGCTACACTAGAAGAACAGTATTTGGTATCTGCGCTCTGCTGAAG
CCAGTTACCTTCGGAAAAAGAGTTGGTAGCTCTTGATCCGGCAAACAAACCACCGCTGGTAGCGGTGGTT
TTTTTGTTTGCAAGCAGCAGATTACGCGCAGAAAAAAAGGATCTCAAGAAGATCCTTTGATCTTTTCTAC
GGGGTCTGACGCTCAGTGGAACGAAAACTCACGTTAAGGGATTTTGGTCATGAGATTATCAAAAAGGATC
TTCACCTAGATCCTTTTAAATTAAAAATGAAGTTTTAAATCAATCTAAAGTATATATGAGTAAACTTGGT
CTGACAGTTACCAATGCTTAATCAGTGAGGCACCTATCTCAGCGATCTGTCTATTTCGTTCATCCATAGT
TGCCTGACTCCCCGTCGTGTAGATAACTACGATACGGGAGGGCTTACCATCTGGCCCCAGTGCTGCAATG
ATACCGCGAGACCCACGCTCACCGGCTCCAGATTTATCAGCAATAAACCAGCCAGCCGGAAGGGCCGAGC
GCAGAAGTGGTCCTGCAACTTTATCCGCCTCCATCCAGTCTATTAATTGTTGCCGGGAAGCTAGAGTAAG
TAGTTCGCCAGTTAATAGTTTGCGCAACGTTGTTGCCATTGCTACAGGCATCGTGGTGTCACGCTCGTCG
TTTGGTATGGCTTCATTCAGCTCCGGTTCCCAACGATCAAGGCGAGTTACATGATCCCCCATGTTGTGCA
AAAAAGCGGTTAGCTCCTTCGGTCCTCCGATCGTTGTCAGAAGTAAGTTGGCCGCAGTGTTATCACTCAT
GGTTATGGCAGCACTGCATAATTCTCTTACTGTCATGCCATCCGTAAGATGCTTTTCTGTGACTGGTGAG
TACTCAACCAAGTCATTCTGAGAATAGTGTATGCGGCGACCGAGTTGCTCTTGCCCGGCGTCAATACGGG
ATAATACCGCGCCACATAGCAGAACTTTAAAAGTGCTCATCATTGGAAAACGTTCTTCGGGGCGAAAACT
CTCAAGGATCTTACCGCTGTTGAGATCCAGTTCGATGTAACCCACTCGTGCACCCAACTGATCTTCAGCA
TCTTTTACTTTCACCAGCGTTTCTGGGTGAGCAAAAACAGGAAGGCAAAATGCCGCAAAAAAGGGAATAA
GGGCGACACGGAAATGTTGAATACTCATACTCTTCCTTTTTCAATATTATTGAAGCATTTATCAGGGTTA
TTGTCTCATGAGCGGATACATATTTGAATGTATTTAGAAAAATAAACAAATAGGGGTTCCGCGCACATTT
CCCCGAAAAGTGCCACCTGACGTC
